Addgene plasmid #207566: pTCas9_scr
Purpose: ThermoCas9-mediated cleavage of genomic DNA in E. coli
Depositing lab: John van der Oost. Depositing organization: Wageningen University, Department Agrotechnology & Food Sciences. Publication: Characterization of the AcrIIC1 anti‒CRISPR protein for Cas9‒based genome engineering in E. coli. Trasanidou D, Potocnik A, Barendse P, Mohanraju P, Bouzetos E, Karpouzis E, Desmet A, van Kranenburg R, van der Oost J, Staals RHJ, Mougiakos I. Commun Biol. 2023 Oct 13;6(1):1042. doi: 10.1038/s42003-023-05418-5. PubMed 37833505.
Backbone
  Vector backbone: pACYC184
  Vector type: Bacterial Expression
Growth in bacteria
  Bacterial resistance: Chloramphenicol, 25 μg/mL
  Growth temperature: 37°C
  Growth strain: DH5alpha
  Copy number: Low Copy
Gene/Insert
  Gene/Insert name: Plac/tet_ThermoCas9_PlacI_lacI_PJ23119_sgRNA(scrambled non-targeting spacer)
  gRNA/shRNA sequence: CTAGATCCGCAGTAACCCCATGGGTCATAGTTCCCCTGAGATTATCGCTGTGGTATAATGAAAGTTATACCACAGCAATGATCTCAGGGTTACTATGATAAGGGCTTTCTGCCTATAGGCAGACTGACCCGTGGCGTTGGGGATCGCCTATCGCCCGCTTTCTTCGGGCATTCCCCACTCTTAGGCG
  Species: Geobacillus thermodenitrificans T12 (thermocas9)
  Mutation: Wild-type
  Cloning method: Gibson Cloning
Terms and licenses: Academic/Nonprofit Terms; Industry Terms: Not Available to Industry
How to cite: pTCas9_scr was a gift from John van der Oost (Addgene plasmid # 207566 ; http://n2t.net/addgene:207566 ; RRID:Addgene_207566)
