[The description below was written by a language model from this plasmid's Addgene catalogue record and pLannotate feature annotations shown in this document.]
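Description:
pTCas9_scr is a low-copy bacterial expression plasmid built on the pACYC184 backbone for use in E. coli. It replicates from the p15A origin, which is compatible with ColE1-type plasmids and so allows a second plasmid to be co-maintained, and it is selected with chloramphenicol through the cat gene and its native promoter. Remnants of the pACYC184 tetracycline resistance gene appear only as fragments, consistent with that marker having been disrupted when the insert was assembled by Gibson cloning. A short IS1 fragment and other backbone-derived pieces are also annotated.

The payload is a three-part cassette. Wild-type ThermoCas9, the Cas9 orthologue from the thermophile Geobacillus thermodenitrificans T12, is placed under a hybrid lac/tet promoter, annotated as a tet promoter immediately followed by a lac operator on the reverse strand. The ThermoCas9 coding sequence itself is not called by the automated annotation but presumably occupies the large unannotated stretch downstream of that promoter. A lacI gene with its own promoter supplies lac repressor, so nuclease expression is held off until relieved by IPTG or lactose. The strong constitutive J23119 promoter drives a ThermoCas9 single guide RNA that carries a scrambled, non-targeting spacer.

The plasmid series is intended for ThermoCas9-mediated cleavage of genomic DNA in E. coli. Because this version's guide matches no chromosomal site, it most plausibly serves as the non-targeting control against which targeting variants are compared. The associated work characterised the AcrIIC1 anti-CRISPR protein for Cas9-based genome engineering.
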