Features (pLannotate 1.2.2; 15 found; start..end, strand, type, name):
    127..786     -  CDS            CmR: chloramphenicol acetyltransferase; cat; confers resistance to chloramphenicol
    787..889     -  promoter       cat promoter: promoter of the E. coli cat gene encoding chloramphenicol acetyltransferase
   1010..1153    +  mobile_element IS1 (fragment): prokaryotic transposable element IS1
   1272..1327    -  rep_origin     RSF ori (fragment): Plasmids containing the RSF 1030 origin of replication can be propagated in E. coli cells that contain additional plasmids with compatible origins.
   1415..1960    -  rep_origin     p15A ori: Plasmids containing the medium-copy-number p15A origin of replication can be propagated in E. coli cells that contain a second plasmid with the ColE1 origin.
   5338..5362    -  protein_bind   lac operator: The lac repressor binds to the lac operator to inhibit transcription in E. coli. This inhibition can be relieved by adding lactose or isopropyl-β-D-thiogalactopyranoside (IPTG). lac repressor encoded by lacI
   5369..5397    -  promoter       tet promoter: E. coli promoter for tetracycline efflux protein gene
   5498..5777    +  CDS            TcR (fragment): tetracycline efflux protein; tet; confers resistance to tetracycline
   5785..5862    +  promoter       lacI promoter: lacI
   5863..6945    +  CDS            lacI: lac repressor; lacI; The lac repressor binds to the lac operator to inhibit transcription in E. coli. This inhibition can be relieved by adding lactose or isopropyl-β-D-thiogalactopyranoside (IPTG).
   7006..7040    +  promoter       J23119 promoter: bacterial promoter (Registry of Standard Biological Parts BBa J23119)
   7506..7631    -  CDS            YPB1_ECOLX (fragment): Protein predicted: Swiss-Prot protein existence level 4. From Escherichia coli.
   7767..7860    +  CDS            TcR (fragment): tetracycline efflux protein; tet; confers resistance to tetracycline
   7857..7914    -  CDS            TcR (fragment): tetracycline efflux protein; tet; confers resistance to tetracycline
   7901..7999    +  CDS            YPB2_ECOLX (fragment): Protein predicted: Swiss-Prot protein existence level 4. From Escherichia coli.
>Addgene plasmid #207566 | pTCas9_scr | addgene full sequence | sequence record 409747 | Addgene NGS Result
GACCCTGCCCTGAACCGACGACCGGGTCGAATTTGCTTTCGAATTTCTGCCATTCATCCGCTTATTATCA
CTTATTCAGGCGTAGCAACCAGGCGTTTAAGGGCACCAATAACTGCCTTAAAAAAATTACGCCCCGCCCT
GCCACTCATCGCAGTACTGTTGTAATTCATTAAGCATTCTGCCGACATGGAAGCCATCACAAACGGCATG
ATGAACCTGAATCGCCAGCGGCATCAGCACCTTGTCGCCTTGCGTATAATATTTGCCCATGGTGAAAACG
GGGGCGAAGAAGTTGTCCATATTGGCCACGTTTAAATCAAAACTGGTGAAACTCACCCAGGGATTGGCTG
AGACGAAAAACATATTCTCAATAAACCCTTTAGGGAAATAGGCCAGGTTTTCACCGTAACACGCCACATC
TTGCGAATATATGTGTAGAAACTGCCGGAAATCGTCGTGGTATTCACTCCAGAGCGATGAAAACGTTTCA
GTTTGCTCATGGAAAACGGTGTAACAAGGGTGAACACTATCCCATATCACCAGCTCACCGTCTTTCATTG
CCATACGGAATTCCGGATGAGCATTCATCAGGCGGGCAAGAATGTGAATAAAGGCCGGATAAAACTTGTG
CTTATTTTTCTTTACGGTCTTTAAAAAGGCCGTAATATCCAGCTGAACGGTCTGGTTATAGGTACATTGA
GCAACTGACTGAAATGCCTCAAAATGTTCTTTACGATGCCATTGGGATATATCAACGGTGGTATATCCAG
TGATTTTTTTCTCCATTTTAGCTTCCTTAGCTCCTGAAAATCTCGATAACTCAAAAAATACGCCCGGTAG
TGATCTTATTTCATTATGGTGAAAGTTGGAACCTCTTACGTGCCGATCAACGTCTCATTTTCGCCAAAAG
TTGGCCCAGGGCTTCCCGGTATCAACAGGGACACCAGGATTTATTTATTCTGCGAAGTGATCTTCCGTCA
CAGGTATTTATTCGGCGCAAAGTGCGTCGGGTGATGCTGCCAACTTACTGATTTAGTGTATGATGGTGTT
TTTGAGGTGCTCCAGTGGCTTCTGTTTCTATCAGCTGTCCCTCCTGTTCAGCTACTGACGGGGTGGTGCG
TAACGGCAAAAGCACCGCCGGACATCAGCGCTAGCGGAGTGTATACTGGCTTACTATGTTGGCACTGATG
AGGGTGTCAGTGAAGTGCTTCATGTGGCAGGAGAAAAAAGGCTGCACCGGTGCGTCAGCAGAATATGTGA
TACAGGATATATTCCGCTTCCTCGCTCACTGACTCGCTACGCTCGGTCGTTCGACTGCGGCGAGCGGAAA
TGGCTTACGAACGGGGCGGAGATTTCCTGGAAGATGCCAGGAAGATACTTAACAGGGAAGTGAGAGGGCC
GCGGCAAAGCCGTTTTTCCATAGGCTCCGCCCCCCTGACAAGCATCACGAAATCTGACGCTCAAATCAGT
GGTGGCGAAACCCGACAGGACTATAAAGATACCAGGCGTTTCCCCCTGGCGGCTCCCTCGTGCGCTCTCC
TGTTCCTGCCTTTCGGTTTACCGGTGTCATTCCGCTGTTATGGCCGCGTTTGTCTCATTCCACGCCTGAC
ACTCAGTTCCGGGTAGGCAGTTCGCTCCAAGCTGGACTGTATGCACGAACCCCCCGTTCAGTCCGACCGC
TGCGCCTTATCCGGTAACTATCGTCTTGAGTCCAACCCGGAAAGACATGCAAAAGCACCACTGGCAGCAG
CCACTGGTAATTGATTTAGAGGAGTTAGTCTTGAAGTCATGCGCCGGTTAAGGCTAAACTGAAAGGACAA
GTTTTGGTGACTGCGCTCCTCCAAGCCAGTTACCTCGGTTCAAAGAGTTGGTAGCTCAGAGAACCTTCGA
AAAACCGCCCTGCAAGGCGGTTTTTTCGTTTTCAGAGCAAGAGATTACGCGCAGACCAAAACGATCTCAA
GAAGATCATCTTATTAATCAGATAAAATATTTGTCGACAGGATTAAACAAAAATGGCCCGCTTCATAAGC
AGGCCATTTTGTCTGATTTATAACGGACGGATAGTTTCCCCGGCTTTCGAATGAGAAGATGACGCCACCC
CAACTCTCTTTTCCCCTCTCACTTTGTAGATGTTGCCTAGCACATCTACTTGGTATTTCTCGAATCGTTT
GAGGGTTCTTGAACCGATGCTGCGGAGCGAAAAGTTGTTATCATGGCTAACCAAACTTAACCCTCCATTG
GAGGAGTCGATGGTTTGATAATAGGCGAACAGATCCTTAATTTTGATTTCTTCCCCCACAGCAGTCTTTA
TTGTTTTTTCTCGGGGAAATTCGATACGGATAAGATCATTTGGGTATAGACTGAATCGGAATGTATAGTC
CTCCGTCATTTCCTTCCACTCAGAGTACGGTTTGTTCGGCTCGATCGCCTTGTTTGGCAAGATCCCTTTC
ATCATATCTATTGTATAGATAGGGACACAATAATATTTGCCATCTTTCTCAAAGACGTCGACCCGCACGA
TGTTGCTGTTGTAGGCGACTGTTTTGCCATCGTTGAGCGGAATAACTTGATTTGTCGTATCGATGATTTT
GATTGTTCGGATGATAGGACCTAGTTCTCCGTTCTTCTTCGGTTTATACAGAGGCTCTTGAAACGCCTTT
TTTGGGTCATTGTTATGTTCAAGCAACCGTTGGCGAATGGCTTCATATGTCCTTGGATCGCTTTCTTTCC
CGTACATTGGGAAATGACCTGTTTTATCCAGTTGGATCTCGGATAGTTTCTTTTTGACGACCGTCTGTAT
TTTTCCGCTCCGTTCGTCGATGCCGATATAACGCCGCAATGTTTCTTGATGAGCCGCTCCTGTTATGCTC
CGCTTCGGCATTCGGGAGACAAAAACCGGCTGCAACGATTCGAGTTTCTCGTTATCATAATTTCCAAGAT
TGAGAGCTTTTATACTCTCCTTTGGATTTTTTGATAAACGCGCCTGCAGTTCATCAGCAAAGTGCGGCCA
AGGCTGCGGAAACTGCGGATCCGTCTTTTTGGACAGTTCTTTGTTTTGTTCGCGCCGTTGATAGAAGGCG
GTGACTCGGGCGATATCGCTCGGCGTTGTGCAGGCGACGATGGCAGCATCGACGGCATGATGCAAATTCG
ATTCTTCCCGGTTTTTGTTAAAATTCCAACGGCTGCGTAAATGGGCGGTAATACGGCCGTTGACCGTGTA
TACTTTTTGTTTGTCATCGCTGTCGGCGAATTTGAGATGTTCGCGAATAAAGTTAGCCAAGAAGCGTGAG
ATATAACGGGTATCATTTAGATTACGATTTTTAAACTCATTTTCTTCGTTTTCATCGTAATGAAGCCGAA
GGAGTCGATCCCGCTTCTTTTTCGAAAACTGCTTATTTGTCAAGACAAACGTCTCGAACTGTTGCCAACG
TTCTGAGCCTAATCCTAAATATTCAGCTGGGGTGCGGTTTCCTTTTTCACGGTTCTCCTTTGTCAACACA
AGAACTTTATTGGTATAGCTATCGTCCAAGCTTCGGCTGTATGGAATCACATGGTCGACTTCTGTATAGC
CTGGTTCGAGCAACCGCTCGATTTCGATCGGTTGGAGTGAATAGGCACATTTTCCGTTTTGTTCGCTCCA
TAGTTTGAATTTCACAATGTCAAGCCCAGTTGGATTGAGCGTCAGCCCATATTCAACAAGTTGGCGAATG
GCAGTTTCGTTTTTCTTTCGGTTTCCTTCCTGTTCTTTCTGCATTTTACGTCGTTCATCAAAGGATTGTG
ATAGTTCCCGGGCCAGTTCGATATGGATGGAGACCGGTGAGCCGTACTTTTTGATAATGGCATTGACCAC
TTTGCGTGCCTGTGTCAGTGCGCGCATGACGACCGGATTGGCGATCGGCGGAATGTTCGGCAGCAATACC
GTTTTCTGTTTTTTCTTTGGCCCTGTAAATGTATATCCTGCTCGTTCACAAGCGGTTGAGTAGACTTCGC
CTTGTTCCATATATGGAAGGATGTTGCGAAGCGCTTTAAGGGATAGATGACCAAACTTAGAAAACGATAA
GTTTAAAAGTTCTTCAATCAATTCTTCATCATAGACTTTATCCGCTAGATTTTCCATTCGTTTTCCATTT
TGTTCGTATTCGTTTCGCAAGTAACTGCGAATGTCGGTGTCGTCTTTAAACATCGTTAATGCGTAGCCAA
ATGTATCAAAATCAATCGGACGAAATGATTTTGCTGCTCCTTTGCCATAGACGCTGTCGATCGCTTTCCG
TATTTTATGATAGGCGCCGAGTTCAAGGAAGCGAACTTTCTCATTTTCCTTCAGCGTGGTGTTTCGGTCA
TATAAAAGACCTTTAAAACGGGTGTCGTCAGGCAAGTTAAGCAATGTTCGAACATCATGGAAGGTGATTT
TATTTTTATGAAATGCTTGCTTGTATATAAGACGACGTTCATCATCGGTTAGTGCCCGGATGCCTCCCGG
GGAGACAAGACGAAGTTTGTTAATATGTTCCCAGACGGTGAAGGACTGGAATGTGTATGTTGCTTTTGGC
GCGCGTTTTTCTTTAGGCTCAAACGTACAGAAACCGACTTTTTTCTCGATATCATCCTTAGAAGCAAAAG
GGCGTTGCGATGCCCAAATGGAAATATACTCGTGTTCAAATGCTTCTGTGCAAACGATGTTCCCATATTC
GCGCTGTTTGGCGAAAATCAGTTTGATTTCCCGTTCAAGATCGTCGCGGGCAACAGTGTTGGTGTAATTA
TCCTCTTTATTACGCTTGTGCAGGGAAAATTTCGGATCCTTGACAACCATTTCTGCAACCGTTCGGTAAC
TTGAAAGAATGGATTGGTTTTCTTCAATATGTTTGAGCATCGTACTGTTTTCTTTGTTGGTGCGCTCACT
CTTGCGGTTGGATCTAAATCCACGCCGTTTAGCCAGATGAAGAAGGATGCGGGCTAATTCATCGTTATTT
AGTTTTCGATCCAGTGCTTCAACACGAAGCTGCCAGACGTCGATTTCGTGCTTTTTTTCAAACAGCTTGT
TCAGCTCTTCCTTCGTTAAAATTCCTTCGCGGACGAACAGGCGGCGAATGCGCTCCAGTCGATGTTTGCG
ACGCCGCAGACGACGTCGGGCGGAGCGGGCGAGGCGACGTGGAAGAGCTAGTGACTCCCCGGTTTTCGGG
TTTTCCGCTCTGTCAAAAATGCGGACACCTAAATCTTCGATGCGAGGAATGTCCAAATTAATGACAGCCC
AACCGATAGACGTAATGCCGATATCAAGACCGATTTTATACTTCATACACGGTGCCTGACTGCGTTAGCA
ATTTAACTGTGATAAACGGAATTGTTATCCGCTCACAATTCCTACCGCATTAAAGCTTATCGATGATAAG
CTGTCAAACATGAGAATTACAACTTATATCGTATGGGGCTGACTTCAGGTGCTACATTTGAAGAGATAAA
TTGCACTGAAATCTAGATTTCGCGGGATCGAGATCTCGATCCTCTACGCCGGACGCATCGTGGCCGGCAT
CACCGGCGCCACAGGTGCGGTTGCTGGCGCCTATATCGCCGACATCACCGATGGGGAAGATCGGGCTCGC
CACTTCGGGCTCATGAGCGCTTGTTTCGGCGTGGGTATGGTGGCAGGCCCCGTGGCCGGGGGACTGTTGG
GCGCCATCTCCTTGCATGCACCATTCCTTGCGGCGGCGGTGCTCAACGGCCTCAACCTACTACTGGGCTG
CTTCCTAATGCAGGAGTCGCATAAGGGAGAGCGTCGAGATCCCGGACACCATCGAATGGCGCAAAACCTT
TCGCGGTATGGCATGATAGCGCCCGGAAGAGAGTCAATTCAGGGTGGTGAATGTGAAACCAGTAACGTTA
TACGATGTCGCAGAGTATGCCGGTGTCTCTTATCAGACCGTTTCCCGCGTGGTGAACCAGGCCAGCCACG
TTTCTGCGAAAACGCGGGAAAAAGTGGAAGCGGCGATGGCGGAGCTGAATTACATTCCCAACCGCGTGGC
ACAACAACTGGCGGGCAAACAGTCGTTGCTGATTGGCGTTGCCACCTCCAGTCTGGCCCTGCACGCGCCG
TCGCAAATTGTCGCGGCGATTAAATCTCGCGCCGATCAACTGGGTGCCAGCGTGGTGGTGTCGATGGTAG
AACGAAGCGGCGTCGAAGCCTGTAAAGCGGCGGTGCACAATCTTCTCGCGCAACGCGTCAGTGGGCTGAT
CATTAACTATCCGCTGGATGACCAGGATGCCATTGCTGTGGAAGCTGCCTGCACTAATGTTCCGGCGTTA
TTTCTTGATGTCTCTGACCAGACACCCATCAACAGTATTATTTTCTCCCATGAAGACGGTACGCGACTGG
GCGTGGAGCATCTGGTCGCATTGGGTCACCAGCAAATCGCGCTGTTAGCGGGCCCATTAAGTTCTGTCTC
GGCGCGTCTGCGTCTGGCTGGCTGGCATAAATATCTCACTCGCAATCAAATTCAGCCGATAGCGGAACGG
GAAGGCGACTGGAGTGCCATGTCCGGTTTTCAACAAACCATGCAAATGCTGAATGAGGGTATCGTTCCCA
CTGCGATGCTGGTTGCCAACGATCAGATGGCGCTGGGCGCAATGCGCGCCATTACCGAGTCCGGGCTGCG
CGTTGGTGCGGATATCTCGGTAGTGGGATACGACGATACCGAAGACAGCTCATGTTATATCCCGCCGTTA
ACCACCATCAAACAGGATTTTCGCCTGCTGGGGCAAACCAGCGTGGACCGCTTGCTGCAACTCTCTCAGG
GCCAGGCGGTGAAGGGCAATCAGCTGTTGCCCGTCTCACTGGTGAAAAGAAAAACCACCCTGGCGCCCAA
TACGCAAACCGCCTCTCCCCGCGCGTTGGCCGATTCATTAATGCAGCTGGCACGACAGGTTTCCCGACTG
GAAAGCGGGCAGTGATCAGAATCGACTGATGGACCAAAAAACCCCGCCGAAGCGGGGACTTTGAACTAGC
ATACATTGACAGCTAGCTCAGTCCTAGGTATAATGCTAGCCTAGATCCGCAGTAACCCCATGGGTCATAG
TTCCCCTGAGATTATCGCTGTGGTATAATGAAAGTTATACCACAGCAATGATCTCAGGGTTACTATGATA
AGGGCTTTCTGCCTATAGGCAGACTGACCCGTGGCGTTGGGGATCGCCTATCGCCCGCTTTCTTCGGGCA
TTCCCCACTCTTAGGCGAACGAAGACCTTGGCGGAAAACGTCAAGGTCTTTTTTATGGAAGCCGGCGGCA
CCTCGCTAACGGATTCACCACTCCAAGAATTGGAGCCAATCAATTCTTGCGGAGAACTGTGAATGCGCAA
ACCAACCCTTGGCAGAACATATCCATCGCGTCCGCCATCTCCAGCAGCCGCACGCGGCGCATCTCGGGCA
GCGTTGGGTCCTGGCCACGGGTGCGCATGATCGTGCTCCTGTCGTTGAGGACCCGGCTAGGCTGGCGGGG
TTGCCTTACTGGTTAGCAGAATGAATCACCGATACGCGAGCGAACGTGAAGCGACTGCTGCTGCAAAACG
TCTGCGACCTGAGCAACAACATGAATGGTCTTCGGTTTCCGTGTTTCGTAAAGTCTGGAAACGCGGAAGT
CCCCTACGTGCTGCTGAAGTTGCCCGCAACAGAGAGTGGAACCAACCGGTGATACCACGATACTATGACT
GAGAGTCAACGCCATGAGCGGCCTCATTTCTTATTCTGAGTTACAACAGTCCGCACCGCTGCCGGTAGCT
CCTTCCGGTGGGCGCGGGGCATGACTATCGTCGCCGCACTTATGACTGTCTTCTTTATCATGCAACTCGT
AGGACAGGTGCCGGCAGCGCCCAACAGTCCCCCGGCCACGGGGCCTGCCACCATACCCACGCCGAAACAA
GCGCCCTGCACCATTATGTTCCGGATCTGCATCGCAGGATGCTGCTGGCTACCCTGTGGAACACCTACAT
CTGTATTAACGAAGCGCTAACCGTTTTTATCAGGCTCTGGGAGGCAGAATAAATGATCATATCGTCAATT
ATTACCTCCACGGGGAGAGCCTGAGCAAACTGGCCTCAGGCATTTGAGAAGCACACGGTCACACTGCTTC
CGGTAGTCAATAAACCGGTAAACCAGCAATAGACATAAGCGGCTATTTAAC
